>Addgene plasmid #43691 | III-TCGA | depositor partial sequence | sequence record 58956 | III-TCGA sequence 426 bps
CGTCTCGGCTCACCCCAGAGCAGGTCGTGGCCATTGCCTCGAATGGAGGGGGCAAACAGGCGTTGGAAAC
CGTACAACGATTGCTGCCGGTGCTGTGCCAAGCGCACGGACTCACCCCAGAGCAGGTCGTGGCGATCGCA
AGCCACGACGGAGGAAAGCAAGCCTTGGAAACAGTACAGAGGCTGTTGCCTGTGCTGTGCCAAGCGCACG
GCCTCACCCCAGAGCAGGTCGTGGCAATCGCGAGCAATAACGGCGGAAAACAGGCTTTGGAAACGGTGCA
GAGGCTCCTTCCAGTGCTGTGCCAAGCGCACGGATTAACCCCAGAGCAGGTCGTGGCAATCGCCTCCAAC
ATTGGCGGGAAACAGGCACTCGAGACTGTCCAGCGCCTGCTTCCCGTGCTGTGCCAAGCGCACGGACTCA
GAGACG
