>Addgene plasmid #43691 | III-TCGA | addgene partial sequence | sequence record 61775 | M13-F20 5'-TGTAAAACGACGGCCAGT-3'
GGCGAATTGGGCCCTCTGATGCATGCTCGAGCGGCCGCCAGTGTGATGGATATCTGCAGAATTCGCCCTT
GATGCCGTCCTAGCGCGTCTCGGCTCACCCCAGAGCAGGTCGTGGCCATTGCCTCGAATGGAGGGGGCAA
ACAGGCGTTGGAAACCGTACAACGATTGCTGCCGGTGCTGTGCCAAGCGCACGGACTCACCCCAGAGCAG
GTCGTGGCGATCGCAAGCCACGACGGAGGAAAGCAAGCCTTGGAAACAGTACAGAGGCTGTTGCCTGTGC
TGTGCCAAGCGCACGGCCTCACCCCAGAGCAGGTCGTGGCAATCGCGAGCAATAACGGCGGAAAACAGGC
TTTGGAAACGGTGCAGAGGCTCCTTCCAGTGCTGTGCCAAGCGCACGGATTAACCCCAGAGCAGGTCGTG
GCAATCGCCTCCAACATTGGCGGGAAACAGGCACTCGAGACTGTCCAGCGCCTGCTTCCCGTGCTGTGCC
AAGCGCACGGACTCAGAGACGTGGGCACAGGAAAGATACTTAAGGGCGAATTCCAGCACACTGGCGGCCG
TTACTAGTGGATCCGAGCTCGGTACCAAGCTTGATGCATAGCTTGAGTATTCTATAGTGTCACCTAAATA
GCTTGGCGTAATCATGGTCATAGCTGTTTCCTGTGTGAAATTGTTATCCGCTCACAATTCCACACAACAT
ACGAGCCGGAAGCATAAAGTGTAAAGCCTGGGGTGCCTAATGAGTGAGCTAACTCACATTAATTGCGTTG
CGCTCACTGCCCGCTTTCCAGTCGGGAAACCTGTCGTGCCAGCTGCATTAATGAATCGGCCAACGCGCGG
GGAGAGGCGGTTTGCGTATTGGGCGCTCTTCCGCTTCCTCGCTCACTGACTCGCTGCGCTCGGTCGTTCG
GCTGCGGCGAGCGGTATCAGCTCACTCAAAGGCGGTATACTGTATCCAATCAGG
