[The description below was written by a language model from this plasmid's Addgene catalogue record.]
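Description:
III-TCGA is a bacterial cloning plasmid built on the commercial pCRII-TOPO backbone (about 4 kb without insert), into which a 426 bp synthetic fragment was introduced by TOPO cloning. It is a high-copy plasmid propagated in E. coli and carries both ampicillin and kanamycin resistance, so either or both antibiotics can be used for selection. The record lists T7 and M13-reverse as sequencing primers. This fits the pCRII-TOPO layout, in which the cloning site is flanked by standard primer sites that allow the insert to be read from both sides. No feature table is provided, so the exact positions of the origin, markers and insert cannot be given here.

The record describes the insert only by its name and as synthetic, without stating its composition. The plasmid was deposited with a publication describing a TALEN genome-editing system for generating human stem cell-based disease models. In that context, the name suggests a pre-assembled block of TALE repeat units specifying the four-base target TCGA, with "III" indicating the position that block takes in a hierarchical assembly of the full DNA-binding array. The insert size is roughly what four TALE repeats would occupy, but this reading is an inference rather than a stated fact. The construct has no eukaryotic promoter or expression elements listed and is not itself a nuclease expression vector. It appears to serve as a library component from which the repeat module is taken and joined with other modules to build custom TALENs in a separate destination vector.
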