Addgene plasmid #43691: III-TCGA
Depositing lab: Chad Cowan & Kiran Musunuru. Depositing organization: Harvard University. Publication: A TALEN Genome-Editing System for Generating Human Stem Cell-Based Disease Models. Ding Q, Lee YK, Schaefer EA, Peters DT, Veres A, Kim K, Kuperwasser N, Motola DL, Meissner TB, Hendriks WT, Trevisan M, Gupta RM, Moisan A, Banks E, Friesen M, Schinzel RT, Xia F, Tang A, Xia Y, Figueroa E, Wann A, Ahfeldt T, Daheron L, Zhang F, Rubin LL, Peng LF, Chung RT, Musunuru K, Cowan CA. Cell Stem Cell. 2012 Dec 12. pii: S1934-5909(12)00645-5. doi: 10.1016/j.stem.2012.11.011. PubMed 23246482.
Backbone
  Vector backbone: pCRII-TOPO
  Backbone manufacturer: Invitrogen
  Backbone size w/o insert (bp): 3973
  Vector type: Bacterial Cloning
Growth in bacteria
  Bacterial resistance: Ampicillin and Kanamycin, 100 & 50 μg/mL
  Growth temperature: 37°C
  Growth strain: Top10
  Copy number: High Copy
Gene/Insert
  Gene/Insert name: III-TCGA
  Species: Synthetic
  Insert size (bp): 426
  Cloning method: TOPO Cloning
  Sequencing primers: 5′ T7; 3′ M13-rev
Terms and licenses: Academic/Nonprofit Terms; Industry Terms: Not Available to Industry
How to cite: III-TCGA was a gift from Chad Cowan & Kiran Musunuru (Addgene plasmid # 43691 ; http://n2t.net/addgene:43691 ; RRID:Addgene_43691)
